Addgene plasmid #127958: pCMVd2-mCherry-Dr-TrkB
Purpose: Myr mCherryDrTrkB expression in mammalian cells
Depositing lab: Vladislav Verkhusha. Depositing organization: University of Helsinki. Publication: Neurotrophin receptor tyrosine kinases regulated with near-infrared light. Leopold AV, Chernov KG, Shemetov AA, Verkhusha VV. Nat Commun. 2019 Mar 8;10(1):1129. doi: 10.1038/s41467-019-08988-3. PubMed 30850602.
Backbone
  Vector backbone: pCMVd2
  Vector type: Mammalian Expression
Growth in bacteria
  Bacterial resistance: Kanamycin, 50 μg/mL
  Growth temperature: 37°C
  Growth strain: DH5alpha
  Copy number: Low Copy
Gene/Insert
  Gene/Insert name: Myr-mCherry-3xSAG-Dr-hel-4- TrkB (alt name: mCherryDrTrkB)
  Species: Synthetic
  Cloning method: Restriction Enzyme; 5′ cloning site Unknown (unknown if destroyed)
Terms and licenses: Academic/Nonprofit Terms; Industry Terms: Not Available to Industry
Depositor comments: Please note that there are some discrepancies between Addgene's NGS sequence and the depositor's provided partial sequence. The depositor noted that these discrepancies do not affect plasmid function.
How to cite: pCMVd2-mCherry-Dr-TrkB was a gift from Vladislav Verkhusha (Addgene plasmid # 127958 ; http://n2t.net/addgene:127958 ; RRID:Addgene_127958)
