[The description below was written by a language model from this plasmid's Addgene catalogue record and pLannotate feature annotations shown in this document.]
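Description:
pCMVd2-mCherry-Dr-TrkB is a 6.3 kb mammalian expression plasmid built on the pCMVd2 backbone, in which a truncated human cytomegalovirus immediate-early promoter (CMVd2) drives moderately lower expression than full-length CMV. It is propagated in E. coli under kanamycin selection through a Tn5-derived NeoR/KanR aminoglycoside phosphotransferase gene. The annotation shows a ColE1/pUC-type origin together with a cer recombination site that helps keep plasmids monomeric. The catalogue lists the plasmid as low copy, although the annotated origin is of the high-copy type. Short fragments annotated as Tn5 transposase, RSF origin, T7 terminator, a solubility tag, a pUC multiple cloning site and SV40 large T antigen appear to be backbone remnants rather than functional parts.

The payload is a synthetic fusion named Myr-mCherry-3xSAG-Dr-hel-4-TrkB. By its name it begins with a myristoylation signal for membrane anchoring, followed by the red fluorescent protein mCherry as a visible marker and a 3xSAG linker. Next comes a photosensory portion of the Deinococcus radiodurans bacterial phytochrome, of which the annotation detects the biliverdin-binding chromophore domain. A helical linker ("hel-4") then joins it to a fragment matching rat Ntrk2 (TrkB), the receptor tyrosine kinase for BDNF and neurotrophin-4. The record does not define which TrkB region is included. A TEV protease site is annotated just downstream of the TrkB fragment, and an SV40 polyadenylation signal lies beyond it, annotated on the opposite strand. The associated work concerns neurotrophin receptor tyrosine kinases regulated with near-infrared light, so the construct is meant for expressing a light-controllable, mCherry-labelled TrkB in mammalian cells. The depositor notes some discrepancies between the sequencing result and their partial sequence, and states that these do not affect function.
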