Features (pLannotate 1.2.2; 16 found; start..end, strand, type, name):
      1..589     -  rep_origin     ori: high-copy-number ColE1/pMB1/pBR322/pUC origin of replication
    705..988     +  misc_feature   cer region: ColE1-derived recombination site that helps to maintain plasmids as monomers
   1042..1093    +  promoter       CMVd2 promoter: truncated human cytomegalovirus (CMV) immediate early promoter that yields moderately reduced expression relative to the full-length promoter
   1165..1866    +  CDS            mCherry: mCherry is a basic (constitutively fluorescent) red fluorescent protein published in 2004, derived from Discosoma sp.. It is reported to be a very rapidly-maturing monomer with low acid sensitivity.
   1906..2868    +  CDS            DrCBD: DrCBD is a basic (constitutively fluorescent) long stokes shift fluorescent protein published in 2009, derived from Deinococcus radiodurans. It requires the cofactor biliverdin for fluorescence.
   3484..4587    +  CDS            Ntrk2 (fragment): NTRK2_RAT - Also known as Trkb. Experimental evidence at protein level: Swiss-Prot protein existence level 1. Receptor tyrosine kinase involved in the development and the maturation of the central and the peripheral nervous systems through regulation of neuron survival, proliferation, migration, differentiation, and synapse formation and plasticity. Receptor for BDNF/brain-derived neurotrophic factor and NTF4/neurotrophin-4. Alternatively can also bind NTF3/neurotrophin-3 which is less efficient in activating the receptor but regulates neuron survival through NTRK2. Upon ligand-binding, underg
   4606..4626    +  CDS            TEV site: tobacco etch virus (TEV) protease recognition and cleavage site
   4679..4707    +  misc_feature   MCS (fragment): pUC18/19 multiple cloning site
   4714..4763    +  CDS            SET1 (fragment): solubility-enhancement tag derived from T7 phage gene 10B
   4771..4790    +  terminator     T7 terminator (fragment): transcription terminator for bacteriophage T7 RNA polymerase
   4812..4933    -  polyA_signal   SV40 poly(A) signal: SV40 polyadenylation signal
   4956..5024    -  CDS            large T antigen (fragment): large T antigen from SV40 (simian virus 40)
   5045..5197    -  CDS            tnpA (fragment): TN5P_ECOLX - Also known as tnp. Experimental evidence at protein level: Swiss-Prot protein existence level 1. Mediates transposition of transposon Tn5 by a 'cut and paste' mechanism. First, the monomeric transposase binds the 19 bp inverted DNA repeats flanking the transposon. Then, dimerization of the DNA- bound transposase creates a synaptic DNA complex. After nicking of the first DNA strand, excision of the transposon proceeds through a series of intermediates. The transposase then mediates the insertion of the transposon at a new site by strand transfer. The activity of the wild- type tran
   5199..5300    +  CDS            tnpA (fragment): TN5P_ECOLX - Also known as tnp. Experimental evidence at protein level: Swiss-Prot protein existence level 1. Mediates transposition of transposon Tn5 by a 'cut and paste' mechanism. First, the monomeric transposase binds the 19 bp inverted DNA repeats flanking the transposon. Then, dimerization of the DNA- bound transposase creates a synaptic DNA complex. After nicking of the first DNA strand, excision of the transposon proceeds through a series of intermediates. The transposase then mediates the insertion of the transposon at a new site by strand transfer. The activity of the wild- type tran
   5332..6126    +  CDS            NeoR/KanR: aminoglycoside phosphotransferase from Tn5; aph(3')-II (or nptII); confers resistance to neomycin, kanamycin, and G418 (Geneticin®)
   6171..6250    -  rep_origin     RSF ori (fragment): Plasmids containing the RSF 1030 origin of replication can be propagated in E. coli cells that contain additional plasmids with compatible origins.
>Addgene plasmid #127958 | pCMVd2-mCherry-Dr-TrkB | addgene full sequence | sequence record 259310 | Addgene NGS Result
TTTCCATAGGCTCCGCCCCCCTGACGAGCATCACAAAAATCGACGCTCAAGTCAGAGGTGGCGAAACCCG
ACAGGACTATAAAGATACCAGGCGTTTCCCCCTGGAAGCTCCCTCGTGCGCTCTCCTGTTCCGACCCTGC
CGCTTACCGGATACCTGTCCGCCTTTCTCCCTTCGGGAAGCGTGGCGCTTTCTCATAGCTCACGCTGTAG
GTATCTCAGTTCGGTGTAGGTCGTTCGCTCCAAGCTGGGCTGTGTGCACGAACCCCCCGTTCAGCCCGAC
CGCTGCGCCTTATCCGGTAACTATCGTCTTGAGTCCAACCCGGTAAGACACGACTTATCGCCACTGGCAG
CAGCCACTGGTAACAGGATTAGCAGAGCGAGGTATGTAGGCGGTGCTACAGAGTTCTTGAAGTGGTGGCC
TAACTACGGCTACACTAGAAGGACAGTATTTGGTATCTGCGCTCTGCTGAAGCCAGTTACCTTCGGAAAA
AGAGTTGGTAGCTCTTGATCCGGCAAACAAACCACCGCTGGTAGCGGTGGTTTTTTTGTTTGCAAGCAGC
AGATTACGCGCAGAAAAAAAGGATTTCAAGAAGATCCTTTGATCTTTTCTACGGGGTCTGACGCTCAGTG
GAACGAAAACTCACGTTAAGGGATTTTGGTCATGAGATTATCAAAAAGGATCTTCACCTAGATCCTTTTA
TAGTCCGGAAATACAGGAACGCACGCTGGATGGCCCTTCGCTGGGATGGTGAAACCATGAAAAATGGCAG
CTTCAGTGGATTAAGTGGGGGTAATGTGGCCTGTACCCTCTGGTTGCATAGGTATTCATACGGTTAAAAT
TTATCAGGCGCGATTGCGGCAGTTTTTCGGGTGGTTTGTTGCCATTTTTACCTGTCTGCTGCCGTGATCG
CGCTGAACGCGTTTTAGCGGTGCGTACAATTAAGGGATTATGGTAAATCCACTTACTGTCTGCCCTCGTA
GCCATCGAGATAAACCGCAGTACTCCGGCCACGATGCGTCCGGCGTAGAGGATCGAGATCTGACGCAAAT
GGGCGGTAGGCGTGTACGGTGGGAGGTCTATATAAGCAGAGCTGGTTTAGTGAACCGTCAGATCACTAGA
AGCTTGGTACCATGGGATGTATTAAATCAAAAAGGAAAGACGCTAGCAAGGGCGAGGAGGATAACATGGC
CATCATCAAGGAGTTCATGCGCTTCAAGGTGCACATGGAGGGCTCCGTGAACGGCCACGAGTTCGAGATC
GAGGGCGAGGGCGAGGGCCGCCCCTACGAGGGCACCCAGACCGCCAAGCTGAAGGTGACCAAGGGTGGCC
CCCTGCCCTTCGCCTGGGACATCCTGTCCCCTCAGTTCATGTACGGCTCCAAGGCCTACGTGAAGCACCC
CGCCGACATCCCCGACTACTTGAAGCTGTCCTTCCCCGAGGGCTTCAAGTGGGAGCGCGTGATGAACTTC
GAGGACGGCGGCGTGGTGACCGTGACCCAGGACTCCTCCCTGCAGGACGGCGAGTTCATCTACAAGGTGA
AGCTGCGCGGCACCAACTTCCCCTCCGACGGCCCCGTAATGCAGAAGAAGACCATGGGCTGGGAGGCCTC
CTCCGAGCGGATGTACCCCGAGGACGGCGCCCTGAAGGGCGAGATCAAGCAGAGGCTGAAGCTGAAGGAC
GGCGGCCACTACGACGCTGAGGTCAAGACCACCTACAAGGCCAAGAAGCCCGTGCAGCTGCCCGGCGCCT
ACAACGTCAACATCAAGTTGGACATCACCTCCCACAACGAGGACTACACCATCGTGGAACAGTACGAACG
CGCCGAGGGCCGCCACTCCACCGGCGGCATGGACGAGCTGTACAAGGAATTCAGTGCTGGTAGTGCTGGT
AGTGCTGGCACCGGTATGAGCCGGGACCCGTTGCCCTTTTTTCCACCGCTTTACCTTGGTGGCCCGGAAA
TTACCACCGAGAACTGCGAGCGCGAGCCGATTCATATTCCCGGCAGCATCCAGCCGCACGGCGCCCTGCT
CACTGCCGACGGGCACAGCGGCGAGGTGCTCCAGATGAGCCTCAACGCGGCCACTTTTTTGGGACAGGAA
CCCACAGTGCTGCGCGGACAGACCCTCGCCGCACTGCTGCCCGAGCAGTGGCCCGCGCTGCAAGCGGCCC
TGCCCCCCGGCTGCCCCGACGCCCTGCAATACCGCGCAACGCTGGACTGGCCTGCCGCCGGGCACCTTTC
GCTGACGGTGCACCGGGTCGGCGAGTTGCTGATTCTGGAGTTCGAGCCGACGGAGGCCTGGGACAGCACC
GGGCCGCACGCGCTGCGCAACGCGATGTTCGCGTTCGAAAGTGCCCCCAACCTGCGGGCGCTGGCCGAGG
TGGCGACCCAGACGGTCCGCGAGCTGACGGGCTTTGACCGGGTGATGCTCTACAAATTTGCCCCCGACGC
CACCGGCGAAGTGATTGCCGAGGCCCGCCGTGAGGGGCTGCACGCCTTTCTGGGCCACCGTTTTCCCGCG
TCGGACATTCCGGCGCAGGCCCGCGCGCTCTACACCCGGCACCTGCTGCGCCTGACCGCCGACACCCGCG
CCGCCACCGTGCCGCTCGATCCCGTCCTCAACCCGCAGACGAATGCGCCCACCCCGCTGGGCGGCGCCGT
GCTGCGCGCCACCTCGCCCATGCACATGCAGTACCTGCGGAACATGGGCGTCGGGTCGAGCCTGTCGGTG
TCGGTGGTGGTCGGCGGCCAGCTCTGGGGCCTGATCGCCTGCCACCACCAGACGCCCTACGTGTTGCCGC
CCGACCTGCGAACCACGCTCGAATACCTGGGCCGCTTGCTGAGCCTGCAAGTTCAGGTCAAGGAAGCGGC
GGACGTGGCGGCCTTTCGCCAGAGCCTGCGGGAGCACCACGCGCGGGTGGCCCTCGCGGCGGCGCACTCG
CTCTCGCCGCACGACACCCTCAGTGACCCGGCGCTTGACCTGCTGGGCCTGATGCGGGCCGGGGGCCTGA
TTCTGCGTTTCGAGGGCCGCTGGCAGACGTTGGGTGAAGTGCCGCCTGCCCCGGCGGTGGACGCGCTGCT
GGCGTGGCTCGAAACCCAGCCGGGCGCCCTGGTCCAGACCGACGCGCTAGGCCAACTGTGGCTCGCCGGC
GCCGATCTCGCCCCCAGCGCAGCGGGCCTGCTCGCCATCAGCGTGGGCGAGGGCTGGTCGGAGTGCCTCG
TCTGGCTGCGGCCCGAACTGCGGCTGGAGGTCGCCTGGGGCGGGGCCACTCCTGACCAGGCGAAAGACGA
CCTCGGGCCGCGCCACTCATTCGACACCTACCTCGAAGAAAAACGCGGCTACGCCGAGCCCTGGCATCCC
GGCGAAATCGAGGAGGCGCAGGATCTACGTGACACATTGACCGGGGCGCTGGGCGAGGCAGAGGCAGCAG
CAAAGGAGGCAGCAGCAAAGGAAGCGGCGGCGAAAGAAGCGGCGGCGAAAGCGAAGTTGGCGAGACATTC
CAAGTTTGGCATGAAAGGCCCAGCTTCCGTCATCAGCAACGACGATGACTCTGCCAGCCCTCTCCACCAC
ATCTCCAACGGGAGCAACACTCCGTCTTCTTCGGAGGGCGGGCCCGATGCTGTCATCATTGGGATGACCA
AGATCCCTGTCATTGAAAACCCCCAGTACTTCGGTATCACCAACAGCCAGCTCAAGCCGGACACATTTGT
TCAGCACATCAAGAGACACAACATCGTTCTGAAGAGGGAGCTTGGAGAAGGAGCCTTTGGGAAAGTTTTC
CTAGCGGAGTGCTATAACCTCTGCCCCGAGCAGGATAAGATCCTGGTGGCCGTGAAGACGCTGAAGGACG
CCAGCGACAATGCTCGCAAGGACTTTCATCGCGAAGCCGAGCTGCTGACCAACCTCCAGCACGAGCACAT
TGTCAAGTTCTACGGTGTCTGTGTGGAGGGCGACCCACTCATCATGGTCTTTGAGTACATGAAGCACGGG
GACCTCAACAAGTTCCTTAGGGCACACGGGCCAGATGCAGTGCTGATGGCAGAGGGTAACCCGCCCACCG
AGCTGACGCAGTCGCAGATGCTGCACATCGCTCAGCAAATCGCAGCAGGCATGGTCTACCTGGCATCCCA
ACACTTCGTGCACCGAGACCTGGCCACCCGGAACTGCTTGGTAGGAGAGAACCTGCTGGTGAAAATTGGG
GACTTCGGGATGTCCCGGGATGTATACAGCACCGACTACTACCGGGTTGGTGGCCACACAATGTTGCCCA
TCCGATGGATGCCTCCAGAGAGCATCATGTACAGGAAATTCACCACCGAGAGTGACGTCTGGAGCCTGGG
AGTTGTGTTGTGGGAGATCTTCACCTACGGCAAGCAGCCCTGGTATCAGCTATCAAACAACGAGGTGATA
GAATGCATCACCCAGGGCAGAGTCCTTCAGCGGCCTCGCACGTGTCCCCAGGAGGTGTACGAGCTGATGC
TGGGATGCTGGCAGCGGGAACCACACACAAGGAAGAACATCAAGAACATCCACACACTCCTTCAGAACTT
GGCGAAGGCGTCGCCCGTCTACCTGGACATCCTAGGCTAGCTCGAGCCAACCACTGAGGATCTGTACTTT
CAGAGCGATAACGATGGATCCAGTCTCCCCGGGAGCTCATATGTGTCACTTAAGTATATCTAGAGTCGAC
CTGCAGGCATGCAAGCTGATCCGGCTGCTAACAAAGCCCGAAAGGAAGCTGAGTTGGCTGCTGCCACCGC
TGAGCAATAACTAGCATAACCCCTTGGGGCGGCCGCTTCGAGCAGACATGATAAGATACATTGATGAGTT
TGGACAAACCACAACTAGAATGCAGTGAAAAAAATGCTTTATTTGTGAAATTTGTGATGCTATTGCTTTA
TTTGTAACCATTATAAGCTGCAATAAACAAGTTAACAACAACAATTGCATTCATTTTATGTTTCAGGTTC
AGGGGGAGATGTGGGAGGTTTTTTTAAGCAAGTAAAACCTCTACAAATGTGGTAAAATCGTATTCTAATG
GAGCCTCTTTGCGCTTGCGTTTTCCCTTGTCCAGATAGCCCAGTAGCTGACATTCATCCGGGGTCAGCAC
CGTTTCTGCGGACTGGCTTTCTACGTGTTCCGCTTCCTTTAGCAGCCCTTGCGCCCTGAGTGCTTGCGGC
AGCGTGAGCTTCAAAAGAATTGCCAGCTGGGGCGCCCTCTGGTAAGGTTGGGAAGCCCTGCAAAGTAAAC
TGGATGGCTTTCTTGCCGCCAAGGATCTGATGGCGCAGGGGATCAAGATCTGATCAAGAGACAGGATGAC
GGTCGTTTCGCATGCTTGAACAAGATGGATTGCACGCAGGTTCTCCGGCCGCTTGGGTGGAGAGGCTATT
CGGCTATGACTGGGCACAACAGACAATCGGCTGCTCTGATGCCGCCGTGTTCCGGCTGTCAGCGCAGGGG
CGCCCGGTTCTTTTTGTCAAGACCGACCTGTCCGGTGCCCTGAATGAACTGCAGGACGAGGCAGCGCGGC
TATCGTGGCTGGCCACGACGGGCGTTCCTTGCGCAGCTGTGCTCGACGTTGTCACTGAAGCGGGAAGGGA
CTGGCTGCTATTGGGCGAAGTGCCGGGGCAGGATCTCCTGTCATCTCACCTTGCTCCTGCCGAGAAAGTA
TCCATCATGGCTGATGCAATGCGGCGGCTGCATACGCTTGATCCGGCTACCTGCCCATTCGACCACCAAG
CGAAACATCGCATCGAGCGAGCACGCACTCGGATGGAAGCCGGTCTTGTCGATCAGGATGATCTGGACGA
AGAGCATCAGGGGCTCGCGCCAGCCGAACTGTTCGCCAGGCTCAAGGCGCGTATGCCGGATGGTGAGGAT
CTCGTCGTGACTCATGGCGATGCCTGCTTGCCGAATATCATGGTGGAAAATGGCCGCTTTTCTGGATTCA
TCGACTGTGGCCGGCTGGGTGTGGCGGACCGCTATCAGGACATAGCGTTGGCTACCCGTGATATTGCTGA
AGAGCTTGGCGGCGAATGGGCTGACCGCTTCCTCGTGCTTTACGGTATCGCCGCTCCCGATTCGCAGCGC
ATCGCCTTCTATCGCCTTCTTGACGAGTTCTTCTGAGCGGGACTCTGGGGTTCGAAATGACCGACCAAGC
GACGCCCAACCGGTATCAGCTCACTCAAAGGCGGTAATACGGTTATCCACAGAATCAGGGGATAACGCAG
GAAAGAACATGTGAGCAAAAGGCCAGCAAAAGGCCAGGAACCGTAAAAAGGCCGCGTTGCTGGCGTT
