>Addgene plasmid #127958 | pCMVd2-mCherry-Dr-TrkB | depositor partial sequence | sequence record 259247 | pCMVd2-mCherry-Dr-TrkB sequence 3456 bps
ATGGGATGTATTAAATCAAAAAGGAAAGACGCTAGCAAGGGCGAGGAGGATAACATGGCCATCATCAAGG
AGTTCATGCGCTTCAAGGTGCACATGGAGGGCTCCGTGAACGGCCACGAGTTCGAGATCGAGGGCGAGGG
CGAGGGCCGCCCCTACGAGGGCACCCAGACCGCCAAGCTGAAGGTGACCAAGGGTGGCCCCCTGCCCTTC
GCCTGGGACATCCTGTCCCCTCAGTTCATGTACGGCTCCAAGGCCTACGTGAAGCACCCCGCCGACATCC
CCGACTACTTGAAGCTGTCCTTCCCCGAGGGCTTCAAGTGGGAGCGCGTGATGAACTTCGAGGACGGCGG
CGTGGTGACCGTGACCCAGGACTCCTCCCTGCAGGACGGCGAGTTCATCTACAAGGTGAAGCTGCGCGGC
ACCAACTTCCCCTCCGACGGCCCCGTAATGCAGAAGAAGACCATGGGCTGGGAGGCCTCCTCCGAGCGGA
TGTACCCCGAGGACGGCGCCCTGAAGGGCGAGATCAAGCAGAGGCTGAAGCTGAAGGACGGCGGCCACTA
CGACGCTGAGGTCAAGACCACCTACAAGGCCAAGAAGCCCGTGCAGCTGCCCGGCGCCTACAACGTCAAC
ATCAAGTTGGACATCACCTCCCACAACGAGGACTACACCATCGTGGAACAGTACGAACGCGCCGAGGGCC
GCCACTCCACCGGCGGCATGGACGAGCTGTACAAGGAATTCAGTGCTGGTAGTGCTGGTAGTGCTGGCAC
CGGTATGAGCCGGGACCCGTTGCCCTTTTTTCCACCGCTTTACCTTGGTGGCCCGGAAATTACCACCGAG
AACTGCGAGCGCGAGCCGATTCATATTCCCGGCAGCATCCAGCCGCACGGCGCCCTGCTCACTGCCGACG
GGCACAGCGGCGAGGTGCTCCAGATGAGCCTCAACGCGGCCACTTTTCTGGGACAGGAACCCACAGTGCT
GCGCGGACAGACCCTCGCCGCACTGCTGCCCGAGCAGTGGCCCGCGCTGCAAGCGGCCCTGCCCCCCGGC
TGCCCCGACGCCCTGCAATACCGCGCAACGCTGGACTGGCCTGCCGCCGGGCACCTTTCGCTGACGGTGC
ACCGGGTCGGCGAGTTGCTGATTCTGGAATTCGAGCCGACGGAGGCCTGGGACAGCACCGGGCCGCACGC
GCTGCGCAACGCGATGTTCGCGCTCGAAAGTGCCCCCAACCTGCGGGCGCTGGCCGAGGTGGCGACCCAG
ACGGTCCGCGAGCTGACGGGCTTTGACCGGGTGATGCTCTACAAATTTGCCCCCGACGCCACCGGCGAAG
TGATTGCCGAGGCCCGCCGTGAGGGGCTGCACGCCTTTCTGGGCCACCGTTTTCCCGCGTCGGACATTCC
GGCGCAGGCCCGCGCGCTCTACACCCGGCACCTGCTGCGCCTGACCGCCGACACCCGCGCCGCCGCCGTG
CCGCTCGATCCCGTCCTCAACCCGCAGACGAATGCGCCCACCCCGCTGGGCGGCGCCGTGCTGCGCGCCA
CCTCGCCCATGCACATGCAGTACCTGCGGAACATGGGCGTCGGGTCGAGCCTGTCGGTGTCGGTGGTGGT
CGGCGGCCAGCTCTGGGGCCTGATCGCCTGCCACCACCAGACGCCCTACGTGTTGCCGCCCGACCTGCGA
ACCACGCTCGAATACCTGGGCCGCTTGCTGAGCCTGCAAGTTCAGGTCAAGGAAGCGGCGGACGTGGCGG
CCTTTCGCCAGAGCCTGCGGGAGCACCACGCGCGGGTGGCCCTCGCGGCGGCGCACTCGCTCTCGCCGCA
CGACACCCTCAGTGACCCGGCGCTTGACCTGCTGGGCCTGATGCGGGCCGGGGGCCTGATTCTGCGTTTC
GAGGGCCGCTGGCAGACGTTGGGTGAAGTGCCGCCTGCCCCGGCGGTGGACGCGCTGCTGGCGTGGCTCG
AAACCCAGCCGGGCGCCCTGGTCCAGACCGACGCGCTGGGCCAACTGTGGCCCGCCGGCGCCGATCTCGC
CCCCAGCGCAGCGGGCCTGCTCGCCATCAGCGTGGGCGAGGGCTGGTCGGAGTGCCTCGTCTGGCTGCGG
CCCGAACTGCGGCTGGAGGTCGCCTGGGGCGGGGCCACTCCTGACCAGGCGAAAGACGACCTCGGGCCGC
GCCACTCATTCGACACCTACCTCGAAGAAAAACGCGGCTACGCCGAGCCCTGGCATCCCGGCGAAATCGA
GGAGGCGCAGGATCTACGTGACACATTGACCGGGGCGCTGGGCGAGGCAGAGGCAGCAGCAAAGGAGGCA
GCAGCAAAGGAAGCGGCGGCGAAAGAAGCGGCGGCGAAAGCGAAGTTGGCGAGACATTCCAAGTTTGGCA
TGAAAGGCCCAGCTTCCGTCATCAGCAACGACGATGACTCTGCCAGCCCTCTCCACCACATCTCCAACGG
GAGCAACACTCCGTCTTCTTCGGAGGGCGGGCCCGATGCTGTCATCATTGGGATGACCAAGATCCCTGTC
ATTGAAAACCCCCAGTACTTCGGTATCACCAACAGCCAGCTCAAGCCGGACACATTTGTTCAGCACATCA
AGAGACACAACATCGTTCTGAAGAGGGAGCTTGGAGAAGGAGCCTTTGGGAAAGTTTTCCTAGCGGAGTG
CTATAACCTCTGCCCCGAGCAGGATAAGATCCTGGTGGCCGTGAAGACGCTGAAGGACGCCAGCGACAAT
GCTCGCAAGGACTTTCATCGCGAAGCCGAGCTGCTGACCAACCTCCAGCACGAGCACATTGTCAAGTTCT
ACGGTGTCTGTGTGGAGGGCGACCCACTCATCATGGTCTTTGAGTACATGAAGCACGGGGACCTCAACAA
GTTCCTTAGGGCACACGGGCCAGATGCAGTGCTGATGGCAGAGGGTAACCCGCCCACCGAGCTGACGCAG
TCGCAGATGCTGCACATCGCTCAGCAAATCGCAGCAGGCATGGTCTACCTGGCATCCCAACACTTCGTGC
ACCGAGACCTGGCCACCCGGAACTGCTTGGTAGGAGAGAACCTGCTGGTGAAAATTGGGGACTTCGGGAT
GTCCCGGGATGTATACAGCACCGACTACTACCGGGTTGGTGGCCACACAATGTTGCCCATCCGATGGATG
CCTCCAGAGAGCATCATGTACAGGAAATTCACCACCGAGAGTGACGTCTGGAGCCTGGGAGTTGTGTTGT
GGGAGATCTTCACCTACGGCAAGCAGCCCTGGTATCAGCTATCAAACAACGAGGTGATAGAATGCATCAC
CCAGGGCAGAGTCCTTCAGCGGCCTCGCACGTGTCCCCAGGAGGTGTACGAGCTGATGCTGGGATGCTGG
CAGCGGGAACCACACACAAGGAAGAACATCAAGAACATCCACACACTCCTTCAGAACTTGGCGAAGGCGT
CGCCCGTCTACCTGGACATCCTAGGC
